>Addgene plasmid #244714 | CL20_mEGFP_FOidr_162 | addgene full sequence | sequence record 488182 | Addgene NGS Result
AAAAAAAATCTAACCTCAAGTCAAGGCTTTTCTATGGAATAAGGAATGGACAGCAGGGGGCTGTTTCATA
TACTGATGACCTCTTTATAGCCAACCTTTGTTCATGGCAGCCAGCATATGGGCATATGTTGCCAAACTCT
AAACCAAATACTCATTCTGATGTTTTAAATGATTTGCCCTCCCATATGTCCTTCCGAGTGAGAGACACAA
AAAATTCCAACACACTATTGCAATGAAAATAAATTTCCTTTATTAGCCAGAAGTCAGATGCTCAAGGGGC
TTCATGATGTCCCCATAATTTTTGGCAGAGGGAAAAAGATCTGCTAGCTCGAGCAGCTGAAGCTTTATTG
AGGCTTAAGCAGTGGGTTCCCTAGTTAGCCAGAGAGCTCCCAGGCTCAGATCTGGTCTAACCAGAGAGAC
CCAGTACAGGCAAAAAGCAGATCTTGTCTTCTTTGGGAGTGAATTAGCCCTTCCAGTCCCCCCTTTTCTT
TTAAAAAGTGGCTAAGATCTACAGCTGCCTTGTAAGTCATTGGTCTTAAAGGTACCGTAATCTTATCTAG
AACCGGTTCATGCGGCCTCCGAGGGGCTGCGCCAAGCCGCCGTGTCGGGACTTGCAGCCGGAACGGCCCC
CGTACAATCTGCTGGCAAAGACACGCCATTTGTGCCGCTGCTTGGAACCGTTTGAGACAGTGCCTTAGGT
TGCGGGGCTTGCAGTACGGCTGGACGCAGGACTGAGCGTTGCTGCTCCTTCGGTTTTTGCGATGGTAACC
CTGCAGAAGGCGCTTGGCCGTGGATAAGGGTTGGGGGCTTTAAACGAAACCCGGAACTGCGTTCCTCTGA
TTGACTAGGGGGGAACTGCGTCAATGAGGATGTGCGTTCGCGTTTAACAGGTGGACAATAATTTCCGTCT
TCACGGTCCGAATCCTCCCCACCCTCGGGAGAACTACCGCCTGCGCTGCGCCCAGCTAACTCACGGGGGA
AAGGAGGAAGTTGAGCCTCTGGCGCAGGGGGTGGAGGTGTTGAGGCTGATGCTCCAGCCGGAGCAGGTGG
TTCCAGGGCGTGCTCCCCCGCAGATTCCGGGTGTCCAGTACCGTGATGTGGAGCCTCAGCCTCACCACGT
GGCTCCTCTCCACTATCGGACAGATTTTTTTGTTCGGCGGGACTCTTTTGACCCTTATCTTTCTGAAACA
CGAAAACCGGGGGCGCGATTGCAGGTTTTTCTTCGTTGGCCAAGTCTGCCATCCGGGAAGCGGCCGCACT
TCCCCCGGAGCCTCCGCTTCCGCCCTTGTACAGCTCGTCCATGCCGAGAGTGATCCCGGCGGCGGTCACG
AACTCCAGCAGGACCATGTGATCGCGCTTCTCGTTGGGGTCTTTGCTCAGCTTGGACTGGGTGCTCAGGT
AGTGGTTGTCGGGCAGCAGCACGGGGCCGTCGCCGATGGGGGTGTTCTGCTGGTAGTGGTCGGCGAGCTG
CACGCTGCCGTCCTCGATGTTGTGGCGGATCTTGAAGTTCACCTTGATGCCGTTCTTCTGCTTGTCGGCC
ATGATATAGACGTTGTGGCTGTTGTAGTTGTACTCCAGCTTGTGCCCCAGGATGTTGCCGTCCTCCTTGA
AGTCGATGCCCTTCAGCTCGATGCGGTTCACCAGGGTGTCGCCCTCGAACTTCACCTCGGCGCGGGTCTT
GTAGTTGCCGTCGTCCTTGAAGAAGATGGTGCGCTCCTGGACGTAGCCTTCGGGCATGGCGGACTTGAAG
AAGTCGTGCTGCTTCATGTGGTCGGGGTAGCGGCTGAAGCACTGCACGCCGTAGGTCAGGGTGGTCACGA
GGGTGGGCCAGGGCACGGGCAGCTTGCCGGTGGTGCAGATGAACTTCAGGGTCAGCTTGCCGTAGGTGGC
ATCGCCCTCGCCCTCGCCGGACACGCTGAACTTGTGGCCGTTTACGTCGCCGTCCAGCTCGACCAGGATG
GGCACCACCCCGGTGAACAGCTCCTCGCCCTTGCTCACCATGGTGGCGACCGGTGGATCCCGGGCCCGCG
GTACCGTCGACTGCAGAATTCGGTTCACTAAACGAGCCCGGTTCACTAAACGAGCTCTGCTTATATAGAC
CTCCCACCGTACACGCCTACCGCCCATTTGCGTCAATGGGGCGGAGTTGTTACGACATTTTGGAAAGTCC
CGTTGATTTTGGTGCCAAAACAAACTCCCATTGACGTCAATGGGGTGGAGACTTGGAAATCCCCGTGAGT
CAAACCGCTATCCACGCCCATTGATGTACTGCCAAAACCGCATCACCATGGTAATAGCGATGACTAATAC
GTAGATGTACTGCCAAGTAGGAAAGTCCCATAAGGTCATGTACTGGGCATAATGCCAGGCGGGCCATTTA
CCGTCATTGACGTCAATAGGGGGCGTACTTGGCATATGATACACTTGATGTACTGCCAAGTGGGCAGTTT
ACCGTAAATACTCCACCCATTGACGTCAATGGAAAGTCCCTATTGGCGTTACTATGGGAACATACGTCAT
TATTGACGTCAATGGGCGGGGGTCGTTGGGCGGTCAGCCAGGCGGGCCATTTACCGTAAGTTATGTAACG
CGGAACTCCATATATGGGCTATGAACTAATGACCCCGTAATTGATTACTATTAATAACTAGCACGCGTTC
GAAGCTTGAGCTCGGTCCCCTCGGGGTTGGGAGGTGGGTCTGAAACGATAATGGTGAATATCCCTGCCTA
ACTCTATTCACTATAGAAAGTACAGCAAAAACTATTCTTAAACCTACCAAGCCTCCTACTATCATTATGA
ATAATTTTATATACCACAGCCAATTTGTTATGTTAAACCAATTCCACAAACTTGCCCATTTATCTAATTC
CAATAATTCTTGTTCATTCTTTTCTTGCTGGTTTTGCGATTCTTCAATTAAGGAGTGTATTAAGCTTGTG
TAATTGTTAATTTCTCTGTCCCACTCCATCCAGGTCGTGTGATTCCAAATCTGTTCCAGAGATTTATTAC
TCCAACTAGCATTCCAAGGCACAGCAGTGGTGCAAATGAGTTTTCCAGAGCAACCCCAAATCCCCAGGAG
CTGTTGATCCTTTAGGTATCTTTCCACAGCCAGGATTCTTGCCTGGAGCTGCTTGATGCCCCAGACTGTG
AGTTGCAACAGATGCTGTTGCGCCTCAATAGCCCTCAGCAAATTGTTCTGCTGCTGCACTATACCAGACA
ATAATTGTCTGGCCTGTACCGTCAGCGTCATTGACGCTGCGCCCATAGTGCTTCCTGCTGCTCCCAAGAA
CCCAAGGAACAAAGCTCCTATTCCCACTGCTCTTTTTTCTCTCTGCACCACTCTTCTCTTTGCCTTGGTG
GGTGCTACTCCTAATGGTTCAATTTTTACTACTTTATATTTATATAATTCACTTCTCCAATTGTCCCTCA
TATCTCCTCCTTATGGTGTTTTACTAAACTTTTCCATGTTCTAATCCTCATCCTGTCTACTTGCCACACA
ATCATCACCTGCCATCTGTTTTCCATAATCCCTAATGATCTTTGCTTTTCTTCTTGGCACTACTTTTATG
TCACTATTATCTTGTATTACTACTGCCCCTTCACCTTTCCAGAGGAGCTTTGCTGGTCCTTTCCAAAGTG
GATTTCTGCTGTCCCTGTAATAAACCCGAAAATTTTGAATTTTTGTAATTTGTTTTTGTAATTCTTTAGT
TTGTATGTCTGTTGCTATTATGTCTACTATTCTTTCCCCTGCACTGTACCCCCCAATCCCCCCTTTTCTT
TTAAAATTGTGGATGAATACTGCCATTTGTACTGCTGTCTTAAGATGTTCAGCCTGATCTCTTACCTGTC
CTATAATTTTCTTTAATTCTTTATTCATAGATTCTACTACTCCTTGACTTTGGGGATTGTAGGGAATTTC
CAGGTCTGAAGATCCTGCTGCTTGCTGTGCTTTTTTCTTACTTTTGTTTTGCTCTTCCTCTATCTTGTCT
AAAGCTTCCTTGGTGTCTTTTATCTCTATCCTTTGATGCACACAATAGAGGGTTGCTACTGTATTATATA
ATGATCTAAGTTCTTCTGATCCTGTCTGAAGGGATGGTTGTAGCTGTCCCAGTATTTGTCTACAGCCTTC
TGATGTTTCTAACAGGCCAGTATTAACTGCGAATCGTTCTAGCTCCCTGCTTGCCCATACTATATGTTTT
AATTTATATTTTTTCTTTCCCCCTGGCCTTAACCGAATTTTTTCCCATCGCGATCTAATTCTCCCCCGCT
TAATACTGACGCTCTCGCACCCATCTCTCTCCTTCTAGCCTCCGCTAGTCAAAATTTTTGGCGTACTCAC
CAGTCGCCGCCCCTCGCCTCTTGCCGTGCGCGCTTCAGCAAGCCGAGTCCTGCGTCGAGAGAGCTCCTCT
GGTTTCCCTTTCGCTTTCAAGTCCCTGTTCGGGCGCCACTGCTAGAGATTTTCCACACTGACTAAAAGGG
TCTGAGGGATCTCTAGTTACCAGAGTCACACAACAGACGGGCACACACTACTTGAAGCACTCAAGGCAAG
CTTTATTGAGGCTTAAGCAGTGGGTTCCCTAGTTAGCCAGAGAGCTCCCAGGCTCAGATCTGGTCTAACC
AGAGAGACCCAGTACAGGCAAAAAGCAGCTGCTTATATGCAGGATCTGAGGGCTCGCCACTCCCCAGTCC
CGCCCAGGCCACGCCTCCCATGGTAATAGCGATGACTAATACGTAGATGTACTGCCAAGTAGGAAAGTCC
CATAAGGTCATGTACTGGGCATAATGCCAGGCGGGCCATTTACCGTCATTGACGTCAATAGGGGGCGTAC
TTGGCATATGATACACTTGATGTACTGCCAAGTGGGCAGTTTACCGTAAATACTCCACCCATTGACGTCA
ATGGAAAGTCCCTATTGGCGTTACTATGGGAACATACGTCATTATTGACGTCAATGGGCGGGGGTCGTTG
GGCGGTCAGCCAGGCGGGCCATTTACCGTAAGTTATGTAACGCGGAACTCCATATATGGGCTATGAACTA
ATGACCCCGTAATTGATTACTATTAATAACTAGTCAATAATCAATGTCGACCCAGGTGGCACTTTTCGGG
GAAATGTGCGCGGAACCCCTATTTGTTTATTTTTCTAAATACATTCAAATATGTATCCGCTCATGAGACA
ATAACCCTGATAAATGCTTCAATAATATTGAAAAAGGAAGAGTATGAGTATTCAACATTTCCGTGTCGCC
CTTATTCCCTTTTTTGCGGCATTTTGCCTTCCTGTTTTTGCTCACCCAGAAACGCTGGTGAAAGTAAAAG
ATGCTGAAGATCAGTTGGGTGCACGAGTGGGTTACATCGAACTGGATCTCAACAGCGGTAAGATCCTTGA
GAGTTTTCGCCCCGAAGAACGTTTTCCAATGATGAGCACTTTTAAAGTTCTGCTATGTGGCGCGGTATTA
TCCCGTATTGACGCCGGGCAAGAGCAACTCGGTCGCCGCATACACTATTCTCAGAATGACTTGGTTGAGT
ACTCACCAGTCACAGAAAAGCATCTTACGGATGGCATGACAGTAAGAGAATTATGCAGTGCTGCCATAAC
CATGAGTGATAACACTGCGGCCAACTTACTTCTGACAACGATCGGAGGACCGAAGGAGCTAACCGCTTTT
TTGCACAACATGGGGGATCATGTAACTCGCCTTGATCGTTGGGAACCGGAGCTGAATGAAGCCATACCAA
ACGACGAGCGTGACACCACGATGCCTGTAGCAATGGCAACAACGTTGCGCAAACTATTAACTGGCGAACT
ACTTACTCTAGCTTCCCGGCAACAATTAATAGACTGGATGGAGGCGGATAAAGTTGCAGGACCACTTCTG
CGCTCGGCCCTTCCGGCTGGCTGGTTTATTGCTGATAAATCTGGAGCCGGTGAGCGTGGGTCTCGCGGTA
TCATTGCAGCACTGGGGCCAGATGGTAAGCCCTCCCGTATCGTAGTTATCTACACGACGGGGAGTCAGGC
AACTATGGATGAACGAAATAGACAGATCGCTGAGATAGGTGCCTCACTGATTAAGCATTGGTAACTGTCA
GACCAAGTTTACTCATATATACTTTAGATTGATTTAAAACTTCATTTTTAATTTAAAAGGATCTAGGTGA
AGATCCTTTTTGATAATCTCATGACCAAAATCCCTTAACGTGAGTTTTCGTTCCACTGAGCGTCAGACCC
CGTAGAAAAGATCAAAGGATCTTCTTGAGATCCTTTTTTTCTGCGCGTAATCTGCTGCTTGCAAACAAAA
AAACCACCGCTACCAGCGGTGGTTTGTTTGCCGGATCAAGAGCTACCAACTCTTTTTCCGAAGGTAACTG
GCTTCAGCAGAGCGCAGATACCAAATACTGTTCTTCTAGTGTAGCCGTAGTTAGGCCACCACTTCAAGAA
CTCTGTAGCACCGCCTACATACCTCGCTCTGCTAATCCTGTTACCAGTGGCTGCTGCCAGTGGCGATAAG
TCGTGTCTTACCGGGTTGGACTCAAGACGATAGTTACCGGATAAGGCGCAGCGGTCGGGCTGAACGGGGG
GTTCGTGCACACAGCCCAGCTTGGAGCGAACGACCTACACCGAACTGAGATACCTACAGCGTGAGCTATG
AGAAAGCGCCACGCTTCCCGAAGGGAGAAAGGCGGACAGGTATCCGGTAAGCGGCAGGGTCGGAACAGGA
GAGCGCACGAGGGAGCTTCCAGGGGGAAACGCCTGGTATCTTTATAGTCCTGTCGGGTTTCGCCACCTCT
GACTTGAGCGTCGATTTTTGTGATGCTCGTCAGGGGGGCGGAGCCTATGGAAAAACGCCAGCAACGCGGC
CTTTTTACGGTTCCTGGCCTTTTGCTGGCCTTTTGCTCACATGTTCTTTCCTGCGTTATCCCCTGATTCT
GTGGATAACCGTATTACCGCCTTTGAGTGAGCTGATACCGCTCGCCGCAGCCGAACGACCGAGCGCAGCG
AGTCAGTGAGCGAGGAAGCGGAAGAGCGCCCAATACGCAAACCGCCTCTCCCCGCGCGTTGGCCGATTCA
TTAATGCAGCGGATCCAGACATGATAAGATACATTGATGAGTTTGGACAAACCACAACTAGAATGCAGTG
AAAAAAATGCTTTATTTGTGAAATTTGTGATGCTATTGCTTTATTTGTAACCATTATAAGCTGCAATAAA
CAAGTTAGCTTTTTGCAAAAGCCTAGGCCTCCAAAAAAGCCTCCTCACTACTTCTGGAATAGCTCAGAGG
CCGAGGCGGCCTCGGCCTCTGCATAAATAAAAAAAATTAGTCAGCCATGGGGCGGAGAATGGGCGGAACT
GGGCGGAGTTAGGGGCGGGATGGGCGGAGTTAGGGGCGGGACTATGGTTGCTGACTAATTGAGATGCGGA
TCCGCTGGCACGACAGGTTTCCCGACTGGAAAGCGGGCAGTGAGCGCAACGCAATTAATGTGAGTTAGCT
CACTCATTAGGCACCCCAGGCTTTACACTTTATGCTTCCGGCTCGTATGTTGTGTGGAATTGTGAGCGGA
TAACAATTTCACACAGGAAACAGCTATGACCATGATTACGCCAAGCTTGGGCTGCAGGTCGAGGGATCTC
CATAAGAGAAGAGGGACAGCTATGACTGGGAGTAGTCAGGAGAGGAGGAAAAATCTGGCTAGTAAAACAT
GTAAGGAAAATTTTAGGGATGTTAAAGAAAAAAATAACACAAAACAAAATAT
Features (pLannotate 1.2.2; 29 found; start..end, strand, type, name):
    199..254     -  polyA_signal   β-globin poly(A) signal: rabbit β-globin polyadenylation signal (Gil and Proudfoot, 1987)
    340..475     -  LTR            3' LTR (ΔU3) (fragment): self-inactivating 3' long terminal repeat (LTR) from HIV-1
    477..584     -  CDS            nef (fragment): NEF_HV1Z2 - Experimental evidence at protein level: Swiss-Prot protein existence level 1. Extracellular Nef protein targets CD4(+) T-lymphocytes for apoptosis by interacting with CXCR4 surface receptors. From Human immunodeficiency virus type 1 group M subtype D (isolate Z2/CDC-Z34) (HIV-1).
    571..1242    -  CDS            RANBP3 (fragment): RANB3_HUMAN - Experimental evidence at protein level: Swiss-Prot protein existence level 1. Acts as a cofactor for XPO1/CRM1-mediated nuclear export, perhaps as export complex scaffolding protein. Bound to XPO1/CRM1, stabilizes the XPO1/CRM1-cargo interaction. In the absence of Ran-bound GTP prevents binding of XPO1/CRM1 to the nuclear pore complex. Binds to CHC1/RCC1 and increases the guanine nucleotide exchange activity of CHC1/RCC1. Recruits XPO1/CRM1 to CHC1/RCC1 in a Ran-dependent manner. Negative regulator of TGF-beta signaling through interaction with the R-SMAD proteins, SMAD2 and SMAD
   1285..2001    -  CDS            mEGFP: mEGFP is a basic (constitutively fluorescent) green fluorescent protein published in 2002, derived from Aequorea victoria. It has moderate acid sensitivity.
   2015..2052    -  misc_feature   MCS (fragment): multiple cloning site
   2051..2067    -  promoter       tight TRE promoter (fragment): Tet-responsive promoter PTight, consisting of seven tet operator sequences followed by the minimal CMV promoter
   2083..2286    -  promoter       CMV promoter: human cytomegalovirus (CMV) immediate early promoter
   2287..2590    -  enhancer       CMV enhancer: human cytomegalovirus immediate early enhancer
   2658..2674    -  misc_feature   MCS (fragment): multiple cloning site
   2674..2699    -  CDS            Rev (fragment): human immunodeficiency virus 1 (HIV-1) Rev protein; rev; enhances nuclear export of unspliced and incompletely spliced viral mRNAs
   3076..3309    -  misc_feature   RRE: The Rev response element (RRE) of HIV-1 allows for Rev-dependent mRNA export from the nucleus to the cytoplasm.
   3443..3526    -  CDS            vif (fragment): VIF_HV1BR - Experimental evidence at protein level: Swiss-Prot protein existence level 1. Counteracts the innate antiviral activity of host APOBEC3F and APOBEC3G. Forms a complex with host APOBEC3F and APOBEC3G thus preventing the entry of these lethally hypermutating enzymes into progeny virions. Recruits an active E3 ubiquitin ligase complex composed of elongin BC, CUL5, and RBX2 to induce polyubiquitination of APOBEC3G and APOBEC3F. In turn, they are directed to the 26S proteasome for degradation. Vif interaction with APOBEC3G also blocks its cytidine deaminase activity in a proteasome-inde
   3669..3786    -  misc_feature   cPPT/CTS: central polypurine tract and central termination sequence of HIV-1
   3935..4294    -  CDS            HIV-1 gag (fragment): gag protein from human immunodeficiency virus 1; gag
   4278..4403    -  misc_feature   HIV-1 Ψ: packaging signal of human immunodeficiency virus type 1
   4450..4707    -  LTR            5' LTR (truncated): truncated 5' long terminal repeat (LTR) from HIV-1
   4709..5088    -  enhancer       CMV enhancer: human cytomegalovirus immediate early enhancer
   5119..5223    +  promoter       AmpR promoter: bla
   5224..6084    +  CDS            AmpR: β-lactamase; bla; confers resistance to ampicillin, carbenicillin, and related antibiotics
   6255..6843    +  rep_origin     ori: high-copy-number ColE1/pMB1/pBR322/pUC origin of replication
   7026..7080    +  CDS            lacI (fragment): lac repressor; lacI; The lac repressor binds to the lac operator to inhibit transcription in E. coli. This inhibition can be relieved by adding lactose or isopropyl-β-D-thiogalactopyranoside (IPTG).
   7082..7216    -  polyA_signal   SV40 poly(A) signal: SV40 polyadenylation signal
   7236..7371    -  rep_origin     SV40 ori: SV40 origin of replication
   7395..7417    -  promoter       SV40 promoter (fragment): SV40 enhancer and early promoter
   7424..7463    +  CDS            lacI (fragment): lac repressor; lacI; The lac repressor binds to the lac operator to inhibit transcription in E. coli. This inhibition can be relieved by adding lactose or isopropyl-β-D-thiogalactopyranoside (IPTG).
   7476..7497    +  protein_bind   CAP binding site: CAP binding activates transcription in the presence of cAMP. E. coli catabolite activator protein
   7512..7542    +  promoter       lac promoter: promoter for the E. coli lac operon
   7550..7566    +  protein_bind   lac operator: The lac repressor binds to the lac operator to inhibit transcription in E. coli. This inhibition can be relieved by adding lactose or isopropyl-β-D-thiogalactopyranoside (IPTG). lac repressor encoded by lacI
