[The description below was written by a language model from this plasmid's Addgene catalogue record and pLannotate feature annotations shown in this document.]
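Description:
CL20_mEGFP_FOidr_162 is a mammalian expression plasmid built on the CL20 backbone. The feature table shows this backbone to be an HIV-1-derived, self-inactivating lentiviral transfer vector, although the catalogue lists it only as "Mammalian Expression". It is propagated in E. coli through a high-copy ColE1/pUC-type origin and selected with ampicillin via the β-lactamase gene. The recorded growth strain is a recombination-deficient type commonly chosen for repeat-containing LTR plasmids. The backbone also carries an SV40 origin and poly(A) signal, along with lac promoter/operator remnants.

The viral portion begins with a CMV enhancer fused to a truncated 5' LTR, which would drive Tat-independent transcription of the vector genome. This is followed by the Ψ packaging signal with a partial gag sequence, the cPPT/CTS, and the Rev response element. It ends in a ΔU3 3' LTR, annotated as a fragment, with a rabbit β-globin polyadenylation signal downstream. Small vif, rev and nef matches are residual HIV-1 sequence rather than intact genes.

Between the RRE and the 3' LTR, an internal CMV enhancer/promoter drives monomeric EGFP fused to the N terminus of FOidr_162. This insert is an unmutated intrinsically disordered region taken from the human RANBP3–SLC25A23 fusion protein, and the depositor comment suggests it covers residues 1–224. The annotation matches the insert to RANBP3 and detects no SLC25A23 segment.

The construct is intended for expressing the fluorescently tagged IDR in mammalian cells. The associated publication title indicates that the work concerns protein condensate formation. No WPRE or mammalian selection marker is annotated.
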