Addgene plasmid #244714: CL20_mEGFP_FOidr_162
Purpose: Express mEGFP-tagged intrinsically disordered protein (IDR), FOidr_162, derived from human fusion protein RANBP3_SLC25A23
Depositing lab: Richard Kriwacki. Depositing organization: St. Jude Children's Research Hospital. Publication: Proteome-wide computational analyses reveal links between protein condensate formation and RNA biology. Maiti S, Tripathi S, Baggett DW, Phillips AH, Park CG, Wang J, Wahiduzzaman, Freyaldenhoven WT, Kinger S, Pioso BJ, Bollinger JC, Somjee R, Lang B, Babu MM, Kriwacki RW. Sci Adv. 2025 Dec 5;11(49):eady1420. doi: 10.1126/sciadv.ady1420. Epub 2025 Dec 3. PubMed 41337585.
Backbone
  Vector backbone: CL20
  Vector type: Mammalian Expression
Growth in bacteria
  Bacterial resistance: Ampicillin, 100 μg/mL
  Growth temperature: 37°C
  Growth strain: NEB Stable
  Copy number: High Copy
Gene/Insert
  Gene/Insert name: FOidr_162
  Species: H. sapiens (human)
  Mutation: Unmutated
  Tag / fusion protein: monomeric EGFP (N terminal on insert)
  Cloning method: Restriction Enzyme; 5′ cloning site Unknown (unknown if destroyed)
Terms and licenses: Academic/Nonprofit Terms; Industry Terms: Not Available to Industry
Depositor comments: RANBP3_SLC25A23_1_224
How to cite: CL20_mEGFP_FOidr_162 was a gift from Richard Kriwacki (Addgene plasmid # 244714 ; http://n2t.net/addgene:244714 ; RRID:Addgene_244714)
